Addgene plasmid #148290: pAc5.1B-lambdaN-HA-DmCaf40-dsRNAres_AA
Purpose: Insect Expression of DmCaf40-dsRNAres
Depositing lab: Elisa Izaurralde. Depositing organization: Max Planck Institute for Developmental Biology. Publication: Drosophila Bag-of-marbles directly interacts with the CAF40 subunit of the CCR4-NOT complex to elicit repression of mRNA targets. Sgromo A, Raisch T, Backhaus C, Keskeny C, Alva V, Weichenrieder O, Izaurralde E. RNA. 2018 Mar;24(3):381-395. doi: 10.1261/rna.064584.117. Epub 2017 Dec 18. PubMed 29255063.
Backbone
  Vector backbone: Unknown
  Vector type: Insect Expression
Growth in bacteria
  Bacterial resistance: Ampicillin, 100 μg/mL
  Growth temperature: 37°C
  Growth strain: DH5alpha
  Copy number: Low Copy
Gene/Insert
  Gene/Insert name: DmCaf40-dsRNAres
  Species: D. melanogaster (fly)
  Entrez Gene: Rcd-1 (a.k.a. Dmel_CG14213, CAF40, CG14213, Caf40, Dmel\CG14213, Drcd-1)
  Cloning method: Unknown
Terms and licenses: Academic/Nonprofit Terms; Industry Terms: Not Available to Industry
Depositor comments: ORF extracted from NCBI: NM_167675.1 Plasmids from this collection were made available to the research community and donated after the lab closed. Please note that the sequence provided by the depositing laboratory may be theoretical/predicted or based on Sanger sequencing results. There may be discrepancies between sequencing results obtained by Addgene and the depositor sequence. If an Addgene verified sequence is not available, please contact before placing your order to request that our lab fully sequence the plasmid.
How to cite: pAc5.1B-lambdaN-HA-DmCaf40-dsRNAres_AA was a gift from Elisa Izaurralde (Addgene plasmid # 148290 ; http://n2t.net/addgene:148290 ; RRID:Addgene_148290)
