[The description below was written by a language model from this plasmid's Addgene catalogue record and pLannotate feature annotations shown in this document.]
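Description:
pAc5.1B-lambdaN-HA-DmCaf40-dsRNAres_AA is a 6,375 nt insect expression plasmid. The catalogue lists the backbone as unknown, but the name and annotated features are consistent with a pAc5.1-type vector. It is maintained in E. coli through a ColE1/pUC-type origin and selected with ampicillin via the β-lactamase gene and its own promoter. The record lists it as low copy, although the origin is annotated as a high-copy type. A partial tetracycline resistance fragment and a short SV40 large T antigen fragment are also detected, and these appear to be non-functional backbone remnants.

Expression is driven by the Drosophila melanogaster actin 5C promoter, a strong constitutive promoter used in cultured fly cells such as S2 cells. Downstream is a fragment of the bacteriophage lambda N protein, followed, according to the name, by an HA epitope that the feature table does not annotate. The Drosophila CAF40 (Rcd-1) open reading frame comes next; the annotation tool matched it to its human orthologue CNOT9, a subunit of the CCR4-NOT deadenylase complex. A vector-derived V5 tag sequence lies after the insert, though the record does not state whether it is translated in frame. An SV40 polyadenylation signal follows it.

The lambdaN peptide binds BoxB RNA hairpins, so fusions of this kind are typically used to tether a protein to a BoxB-bearing reporter mRNA and test its effect on translation or decay. The "dsRNAres" label indicates a coding sequence altered to escape dsRNA-mediated knockdown, which allows complementation of cells depleted of endogenous CAF40. The exact changes, and the meaning of the "_AA" suffix, are not stated.
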