Features (pLannotate 1.2.2; 10 found; start..end, strand, type, name):
     56..2568    +  promoter       Ac5 promoter: Drosophila melanogaster actin 5C promoter
   2588..2737    +  CDS            N (fragment): REGN_LAMBD - Experimental evidence at protein level: Swiss-Prot protein existence level 1. Plays a role as a transcriptional antitermination factor that allows the virus to initiate its lytic phase. Activates expression of the delayed viral early genes by modifying host RNA polymerase (RNAP) into a form that is resistant to termination signals. This antitermination function requires the host NusA protein which serves to stabilize the interaction between antitermination protein N and host RNA polymerase. From Escherichia phage lambda (Bacteriophage lambda).
   2795..3625    +  CDS            CNOT9 (fragment): CNOT9_HUMAN - Also known as RCD1, RQCD1. Experimental evidence at protein level: Swiss-Prot protein existence level 1. Component of the CCR4-NOT complex which is one of the major cellular mRNA deadenylases and is linked to various cellular processes including bulk mRNA degradation, miRNA-mediated repression, translational repression during translational initiation and general transcription regulation. Additional complex functions may be a consequence of its influence on mRNA expression. Involved in down- regulation of MYB- and JUN-dependent transcription. May play a role in cell differentiatio
   3660..3701    +  CDS            V5 tag: epitope tag from simian virus 5
   3801..3935    -  polyA_signal   SV40 poly(A) signal: SV40 polyadenylation signal
   3958..4042    -  CDS            large T antigen (fragment): large T antigen from SV40 (simian virus 40)
   4043..4513    +  CDS            TcR (fragment): tetracycline efflux protein; tet; confers resistance to tetracycline
   4557..5145    -  rep_origin     ori: high-copy-number ColE1/pMB1/pBR322/pUC origin of replication
   5316..6176    -  CDS            AmpR: β-lactamase; bla; confers resistance to ampicillin, carbenicillin, and related antibiotics
   6177..6281    -  promoter       AmpR promoter: bla
>Addgene plasmid #148290 | pAc5.1B-lambdaN-HA-DmCaf40-dsRNAres_AA | depositor full sequence | sequence record 290738 | Full Sequence
CTTCAAGGAATTAATTCTATATTCTAAAAACACAAATGATACTTCTAAAAAAAATCATGAATGGCATCAA
CTCTGAATCAAATCTTTGCAGATGCACCTACTTCTCATTTCCACTGTCACATCATTTTTCCAGATCTCGC
TGCCTGTTATGTGGCCCACAAACCAAGACACGTTTTATGGCCATTAAAGCTGGCTGATCGTCGCCAAACA
CCAAATACATATCAATATGTACATTCGAGAAAGAAGCGATCAAAGAAGCGTCTTCGGGCGAGTAGGAGAA
TGCGGAGGAGAAGGAGAACGAGCTGATCTAGTATCTCTCCACAATCCAATGCCAACTGACCAACTGGCCA
TATTCGGAGCAATTTGAAGCCAATTTCCATCGCCTGGCGATCGCTCCATTCTTGGCTATATGTTTTTCAC
CGTTCCCGGGGCCATTTTCAAAGACTCGTCGGTAAGATAAGATTGTGTCACTCGCTGTCTCTCTTCATTT
GTCGAAGAATGCTGAGGAATTTCGCGATGACGTCGGCGAGTATTTTGAAGAATGAGAATAATTTGTATTT
ATACGAAAATCAGTTAGTGGAATTTTCTACAAAAACATGTTATCTATAGATAATTTTGTTGCAAAATATG
TTGACTATGACAAAGATTGTATGTATATACCTTTAATGTATTCTCATTTTCTTATGTATTTATAATGGCA
ATGATGATACTGATGATATTTTAAGATGATGCCAGACCACAGGCTGATTTCTGCGTCTTTTGCCGAACGC
AGTGCATGTGCGGTTGTTGTTTTTTGGAATAGTTTCAATTTTCGGACTGTCCGCTTTGATTTCAGTTTCT
TGGCTTATTCAAAAAGCAAAGTAAAGCCAAAAAAGCGAGATGGCAATACCAAATGCGGCAAAACGGTAGT
GGAAGGAAAGGGGTGCGGGGCAGCGGAAGGAAGGGTGGGGCGGGGCGTGGCGGGGTCTGTGGCTGGGCGC
GACGTCACCGACGTTGGAGCCACTCCTTTGACCATGTGTGCGTGTGTGTATTATTCGTGTCTCGCCACTC
GCCGGTTGTTTTTTTCTTTTTATCTCGCTCTCTCTAGCGCCATCTCGTACGCATGCTCAACGCACCGCAT
GTTGCCGTGTCCTTTATGCGTCATTTTGGCTCGAAATAGGCAATTATTTAAACAAAGATTAGTCAACGAA
AACGCTAAAATAAATAAGTCTACAATATGGTTACTTATTGCCATGTGTGTGCAGCCAACGATAGCAACAA
AAGCAACAACACAGTGGCTTTCCCTCTTTCACTTTTTGTTTGCAAGCGCGTGCGAGCAAGACGGCACGAC
CGGCAAACGCAATTACGCTGACAAAGAGCAGACGAAGTTTTGGCCGAAAAACATCAAGGCGCCTGATACG
AATGCATTTGCAATAACAATTGCGATATTTAATATTGTTTATGAAGCTGTTTGACTTCAAAACACACAAA
AAAAAAAATAAAACAAATTATTTGAAAGAGAATTAGGAATCGGACAGCTTATCGTTACGGGCTAACAGCA
CACCGAGACGAAATAGCTTACCTGACGTCACAGCCTCTGGAAGAACTGCCGCCAAGCAGAGAGAGAGAGA
AAAAGAGGGAGAGCAGCTTAGACCGCATGTGCTTGTGTGTGAGGCGTCTCTCTCTTCGTCTCCTGTTTGC
GCAAACGCATAGACTGCACTGAGAAAATCGATTACCTATTTTTTATGAATGAATATTTGCACTATTACTA
TTCAAAACTATTAAGATAGCAATCACATTCAATAGCCAAATACTATACCACCTGAGCGATGCAACGAAAT
GATCAATTTGAGCAAAAATGCTGCATATTTAGGACGGCATCATTATAGAAATGCTTCTTGCTGTGTACTT
TTCTCTCGTCTGGCAGCTGTTTCGCCGTTATTGTTAAAACCGGCTTAAGTTAGGTGTGTTTTCTACGACT
AGTGATGCCCCTACTAGAAGATGTGTGTTGCACAAATGTCCCTGAATAACCAATTTGAAGTGCAGATAGC
AGTAAACGTAAGCTAATATGAATATTATTTAACTGTAATGTTTTAATATCGCTGGACATTACTAATAAAC
CCACTATAAACACATGTACATATGTATGTTTTGGCATACAATGAGTAGTTGGGGAAAAAATGTGTAAAAG
CACCGTGACCATCACAGCATAAAGATAACCAGCTGAAGTATCGAATATGAGTAACCCCCAAATTGAATCA
CATGCCGCAACTGATAGGACCCATGGAAGTACACTCTTCATGGCGATATACAAGACACACACAAGCACGA
ACACCCAGTTGCGGAGGAAATTCTCCGTAAATGAAAACCCAATCGGCGAACAATTCATACCCATATATGG
TAAAAGTTTTGAACGCGACTTGAGAGCGGAGAGCATTGCGGCTGATAAGGTTTTAGCGCTAAGCGGGCTT
TATAAAACGGGCTGCGGGACCAGTTTTCATATCACTACCGTTTGAGTTCTTGTGCTGTGTGGATACTCCT
CCCGACACAAAGCCGCTCCATCAGCCAGCAGTCGTCTAATCCAGAGACCCCGGATCGGGGTACCAACATG
GACGCACAAACACGACGACGTGAGCGTCGCGCTGAGAAACAAGCTCAATGGAAAGCTGCAAACGGTGGAT
CTCCTCCACATATGGCTTACCCATACGATGTTCCAGATTACGCTCCTCCAAGCTTAATTAAGATGAGCGC
CCAGCCCAGCCCCCACATGAACCCACAACAACAACAACAACAACAGCAACAACAACAACAAACGGAACAA
GAAAAAGTCTATCAATGGATTAACGAATTGGCTCACCCCGATACCCGCGAGACGGCCTTGCTGGAACTCT
CCAAAAAACGCGAAACCGATTTGGCTCCGATGTTGTGGAATTCCTTTGGTACGGCTTGTGCTTTGCTGCA
AGAAATCGTGAATATTTATCCCAGCATTACCCCCCCGACGCTGACCGCTCATCAAAGCAATCGTGTCTGT
AATGCTTTGGCCTTGTTGCAATGTGTGGCTAGCCATCCCGAAACGCGTACCGCTTTTTTGCAAGCTCAAA
TTCCCTTGTATCTGTATCCATTTCTGAGCACGACCAGCAAAACGCGCCCGTTTGAATATCTGCGTTTGAC
GTCCCTGGGAGTCATCGGCGCCTTGGTGAAAACGGATGAGCAAGAAGTCATTACGTTCTTGTTGACGACG
GAAATTGTCCCGTTGTGCTTGTCCATTATGGATTCCGGCAGCGAATTGTCCAAAACGGTCGCTACGTTTA
TTATTCAAAAAATTTTGCTGGACGAAAGCGGCTTGAGCTATATTTGTCAAACGTATGAGCGTTTCAGCCA
TGTCGCTATTACGTTGGGAAAGATGGTGATTCAATTGGCCAAAGACCCCTGTGCTCGCTTGCTGAAACAC
GTCGTCCGTTGTTACTTGCGCTTGAGCGATAACACCCGTGCCCGCAAGGCCCTGGGACAGTGTCTGCCCG
ATCAGCTGCGTGACGGCACCTTTGCGCTGTGCCTGCAAGAGGACAAGTCGACCAAGCAGTGGCTGCAGAT
GCTGCTCAAGAACCTGGAACTCGGCGCCACTCCGCAGCAGATCGGCATGTCGCCACTGGGCTCCTAGTCT
AGAGGGCCCGCGGTTCGAAGGTAAGCCTATCCCTAACCCTCTCCTCGGTCTCGATTCTACGCGTACCGGT
CATCATCACCATCACCATTGAGTTTAAACCCGCTGATCAGCCTCGACTGTGCCTTCTAAGGCCTGAGCTC
GCTGATCAGCCTCGATCGAGGATCCAGACATGATAAGATACATTGATGAGTTTGGACAAACCACAACTAG
AATGCAGTGAAAAAAATGCTTTATTTGTGAAATTTGTGATGCTATTGCTTTATTTGTAACCATTATAAGC
TGCAATAAACAAGTTAACAACAACAATTGCATTCATTTTATGTTTCAGGTTCAGGGGGAGGTGTGGGAGG
TTTTTTAAAGCAAGTAAAACCTCTACAAATGTGGTATGGCTGATTATGATCAGTCGACCGATGCCCTTGA
GAGCCTTCAACCCAGTCAGCTCCTTCCGGTGGGCGCGGGGCATGACTATCGTCGCCGCACTTATGACTGT
CTTCTTTATCATGCAACTCGTAGGACAGGTGCCGGCAGCGCTCTGGGTCATTTTCGGCGAGGACCGCTTT
CGCTGGAGCGCGACGATGATCGGCCTGTCGCTTGCGGTATTCGGAATCTTGCACGCCCTCGCTCAAGCCT
TCGTCACTGGTCCCGCCACCAAACGTTTCGGCGAGAAGCAGGCCATTATCGCCGGCATGGCGGCCGACGC
GCTGGGCTACGTCTTGCTGGCGTTCGCGACGCGAGGCTGGATGGCCTTCCCCATTATGATTCTTCTCGCT
TCCGGCGGCATCGGGATGCCCGCGTTGCAGGCCATGCTGTCCAGGCAGGTAGATGACGACCATCAGGGAC
AGCTTCAAGGATCGCTCGCGGCTCTTACCAGCCAGCAAAAGGCCAGGAACCGTAAAAAGGCCGCGTTGCT
GGCGTTTTTCCATAGGCTCCGCCCCCCTGACGAGCATCACAAAAATCGACGCTCAAGTCAGAGGTGGCGA
AACCCGACAGGACTATAAAGATACCAGGCGTTTCCCCCTGGAAGCTCCCTCGTGCGCTCTCCTGTTCCGA
CCCTGCCGCTTACCGGATACCTGTCCGCCTTTCTCCCTTCGGGAAGCGTGGCGCTTTCTCAATGCTCACG
CTGTAGGTATCTCAGTTCGGTGTAGGTCGTTCGCTCCAAGCTGGGCTGTGTGCACGAACCCCCCGTTCAG
CCCGACCGCTGCGCCTTATCCGGTAACTATCGTCTTGAGTCCAACCCGGTAAGACACGACTTATCGCCAC
TGGCAGCAGCCACTGGTAACAGGATTAGCAGAGCGAGGTATGTAGGCGGTGCTACAGAGTTCTTGAAGTG
GTGGCCTAACTACGGCTACACTAGAAGGACAGTATTTGGTATCTGCGCTCTGCTGAAGCCAGTTACCTTC
GGAAAAAGAGTTGGTAGCTCTTGATCCGGCAAACAAACCACCGCTGGTAGCGGTGGTTTTTTTGTTTGCA
AGCAGCAGATTACGCGCAGAAAAAAAGGATCTCAAGAAGATCCTTTGATCTTTTCTACGGGGTCTGACGC
TCAGTGGAACGAAAACTCACGTTAAGGGATTTTGGTCATGAGATTATCAAAAAGGATCTTCACCTAGATC
CTTTTAAATTAAAAATGAAGTTTTAAATCAATCTAAAGTATATATGAGTAAACTTGGTCTGACAGTTACC
AATGCTTAATCAGTGAGGCACCTATCTCAGCGATCTGTCTATTTCGTTCATCCATAGTTGCCTGACTCCC
CGTCGTGTAGATAACTACGATACGGGAGGGCTTACCATCTGGCCCCAGTGCTGCAATGATACCGCGAGAC
CCACGCTCACCGGCTCCAGATTTATCAGCAATAAACCAGCCAGCCGGAAGGGCCGAGCGCAGAAGTGGTC
CTGCAACTTTATCCGCCTCCATCCAGTCTATTAATTGTTGCCGGGAAGCTAGAGTAAGTAGTTCGCCAGT
TAATAGTTTGCGCAACGTTGTTGCCATTGCTGCAGGCATCGTGGTGTCACGCTCGTCGTTTGGTATGGCT
TCATTCAGCTCCGGTTCCCAACGATCAAGGCGAGTTACATGATCCCCCATGTTGTGCAAAAAAGCGGTTA
GCTCCTTCGGTCCTCCGATCGTTGTCAGAAGTAAGTTGGCCGCAGTGTTATCACTCATGGTTATGGCAGC
ACTGCATAATTCTCTTACTGTCATGCCATCCGTAAGATGCTTTTCTGTGACTGGTGAGTACTCAACCAAG
TCATTCTGAGAATAGTGTATGCGGCGACCGAGTTGCTCTTGCCCGGCGTCAACACGGGATAATACCGCGC
CACATAGCAGAACTTTAAAAGTGCTCATCATTGGAAAACGTTCTTCGGGGCGAAAACTCTCAAGGATCTT
ACCGCTGTTGAGATCCAGTTCGATGTAACCCACTCGTGCACCCAACTGATCTTCAGCATCTTTTACTTTC
ACCAGCGTTTCTGGGTGAGCAAAAACAGGAAGGCAAAATGCCGCAAAAAAGGGAATAAGGGCGACACGGA
AATGTTGAATACTCATACTCTTCCTTTTTCAATATTATTGAAGCATTTATCAGGGTTATTGTCTCATGAG
CGGATACATATTTGAATGTATTTAGAAAAATAAACAAATAGGGGTTCCGCGCACATTTCCCCGAAAAGTG
CCACCTGACGTCTAAGAAACCATTATTATCATGACATTAACCTATAAAAATAGGCGTATCACGAGGCCCT
TTCGT
